>Addgene plasmid #249020 | pKlab223-pcDNA3-BRCA1(1314-end)-R1699Q-V5-3xFLAG | addgene full sequence | sequence record 496000 | Addgene NGS Result
GACGGATCGGGAGATCTCCCGATCCCCTATGGTGCACTCTCAGTACAATCTGCTCTGATGCCGCATAGTT
AAGCCAGTATCTGCTCCCTGCTTGTGTGTTGGAGGTCGCTGAGTAGTGCGCGAGCAAAATTTAAGCTACA
ACAAGGCAAGGCTTGACCGACAATTGCATGAAGAATCTGCTTAGGGTTAGGCGTTTTGCGCTGCTTCGCG
ATGTACGGGCCAGATATACGCGTTGACATTGATTATTGACTAGTTATTAATAGTAATCAATTACGGGGTC
ATTAGTTCATAGCCCATATATGGAGTTCCGCGTTACATAACTTACGGTAAATGGCCCGCCTGGCTGACCG
CCCAACGACCCCCGCCCATTGACGTCAATAATGACGTATGTTCCCATAGTAACGCCAATAGGGACTTTCC
ATTGACGTCAATGGGTGGAGTATTTACGGTAAACTGCCCACTTGGCAGTACATCAAGTGTATCATATGCC
AAGTACGCCCCCTATTGACGTCAATGACGGTAAATGGCCCGCCTGGCATTATGCCCAGTACATGACCTTA
TGGGACTTTCCTACTTGGCAGTACATCTACGTATTAGTCATCGCTATTACCATGGTGATGCGGTTTTGGC
AGTACATCAATGGGCGTGGATAGCGGTTTGACTCACGGGGATTTCCAAGTCTCCACCCCATTGACGTCAA
TGGGAGTTTGTTTTGGCACCAAAATCAACGGGACTTTCCAAAATGTCGTAACAACTCCGCCCCATTGACG
CAAATGGGCGGTAGGCGTGTACGGTGGGAGGTCTATATAAGCAGAGCTCTCTGGCTAACTAGAGAACCCA
CTGCTTACTGGCTTATCGAAATTAATACGACTCACTATAGGGAGACCCAAGCTGGCTAGCGTTTAAACTT
AAGCTTGGTACCGAGCTCGGATCCACTAGTCCAGTGTGGTGGAATTCTGCAGATATCAACAAGTTTGTAC
AAAAAAGTTGGCATGGATCCTTTCTTGATTGGTTCTTCCAAACAAATGAGGCATCAGTCTGAAAGCCAGG
GAGTTGGTCTGAGTGACAAGGAATTGGTTTCAGATGATGAAGAAAGAGGAACGGGCTTGGAAGAAAATAA
TCAAGAAGAGCAAAGCATGGATTCAAACTTAGGTGAAGCAGCATCTGGGTGTGAGAGTGAAACAAGCGTC
TCTGAAGACTGCTCAGGGCTATCCTCTCAGAGTGACATTTTAACCACTCAGCAGAGGGATACCATGCAAC
ATAACCTGATAAAGCTCCAGCAGGAAATGGCTGAACTAGAAGCTGTGTTAGAACAGCATGGGAGCCAGCC
TTCTAACAGCTACCCTTCCATCATAAGTGACTCCTCTGCCCTTGAGGACCTGCGAAATCCAGAACAAAGC
ACATCAGAAAAAGCAGTATTAACTTCACAGAAAAGTAGTGAATACCCTATAAGCCAGAATCCAGAAGGCC
TTTCTGCTGACAAGTTTGAGGTGTCTGCAGATAGTTCTACCAGTAAAAATAAAGAACCAGGAGTGGAAAG
GTCATCCCCTTCTAAATGCCCATCATTAGATGATAGGTGGTACATGCACAGTTGCTCTGGGAGTCTTCAG
AATAGAAACTACCCATCTCAAGAGGAGCTCATTAAGGTTGTTGATGTGGAGGAGCAACAGCTGGAAGAGT
CTGGGCCACACGATTTGACGGAAACATCTTACTTGCCAAGGCAAGATCTAGAGGGAACCCCTTACCTGGA
ATCTGGAATCAGCCTCTTCTCTGATGACCCTGAATCTGATCCTTCTGAAGACAGAGCCCCAGAGTCAGCT
CGTGTTGGCAACATACCATCTTCAACCTCTGCATTGAAAGTTCCCCAATTGAAAGTTGCAGAATCTGCCC
AGGGTCCAGCTGCTGCTCATACTACTGATACTGCTGGGTATAATGCAATGGAAGAAAGTGTGAGCAGGGA
GAAGCCAGAATTGACAGCTTCAACAGAAAGGGTCAACAAAAGAATGTCCATGGTGGTGTCTGGCCTGACC
CCAGAAGAATTTATGCTCGTGTACAAGTTTGCCAGAAAACACCACATCACTTTAACTAATCTAATTACTG
AAGAGACTACTCATGTTGTTATGAAAACAGATGCTGAGTTTGTGTGTGAACAGACACTGAAATATTTTCT
AGGAATTGCGGGAGGAAAATGGGTAGTTAGCTATTTCTGGGTGACCCAGTCTATTAAAGAAAGAAAAATG
CTGAATGAGCATGATTTTGAAGTCAGAGGAGATGTGGTCAATGGAAGAAACCACCAAGGTCCAAAGCGAG
CAAGAGAATCCCAGGACAGAAAGATCTTCAGGGGGCTAGAAATCTGTTGCTATGGGCCCTTCACCAACAT
GCCCACAGATCAACTGGAATGGATGGTACAGCTGTGTGGTGCTTCTGTGGTGAAGGAGCTTTCATCATTC
ACCCTTGGCACAGGTGTCCACCCAATTGTGGTTGTGCAGCCAGATGCCTGGACAGAGGACAATGGCTTCC
ATGCAATTGGGCAGATGTGTGAGGCACCTGTGGTGACCCGAGAGTGGGTGTTGGACAGTGTAGCACTCTA
CCAGTGCCAGGAGCTGGACACCTACCTGATACCCCAGATCCCCCACAGCCACTACTACCCAACTTTCTTG
TACAAAGTGGTTGGTAAGCCTATCCCTAACCCTCTCCTCGGTCTCGATTCTACAGGCTCGGGCTCGACCT
CGGACTACAAAGACCATGACGGTGATTATAAAGATCATGACATCGACTACAAGGATGACGATGACAAGTG
ATAACTCGAGTCTAGAGGGCCCGTTTAAACCCGCTGATCAGCCTCGACTGTGCCTTCTAGTTGCCAGCCA
TCTGTTGTTTGCCCCTCCCCCGTGCCTTCCTTGACCCTGGAAGGTGCCACTCCCACTGTCCTTTCCTAAT
AAAATGAGGAAATTGCATCGCATTGTCTGAGTAGGTGTCATTCTATTCTGGGGGGTGGGGTGGGGCAGGA
CAGCAAGGGGAAGACAATAGCAGGCATGCTGGGGATGCGGTGGGCTCTATGGCTTCTGAGGCGGAAAGAA
CCAGCTGGGGCTCTAGGGGGTATCCCC
[124 nt withheld, positions 3108-3231]
C
[91 nt withheld, positions 3233-3323]
A
[49 nt withheld, positions 3325-3373]
CCTTTGACGTTGGAGTCCACGTTCTTT
[37 nt withheld, positions 3401-3437]
ACCCTATCTCGGTCTATTCTTTTGATTTATAAGGGATTTTGCCGATTTCGGCCTATTGGTTAAAAAATGA
GCTGATTTAACAAAAATTTAACGCGAATTAATTCTGTGGAATGTGTGTCAGTTAGGGTGTGGAAAGTCCC
CAGGCTCCCCAGCAGGCAGAAGTATGCAAAGCATGCATCTCAATTAGTCAGCAACCAGGTGTGGAAAGTC
CCCAGGCTCCCCAGCAGGCAGAAGTATGCAAAGCATGCATCTCAATTAGTCAGCAACCATAGTCCCGCCC
CTAACTCCGCCCATCCCGCCCCTAACTCCGCCCAGTTCCGCCCATTCTCCGCCCCATGGCTGACTAATTT
TTTTTATTTATGCAGAGGCCGAGGCCGCCTCTGCCTCTGAGCTATTCCAGAAGTAGTGAGGAGGCTTTTT
TGGAGGCCTAGGCTTTTGCAAAAAGCTCCCGGGAGCTTGTATATCCATTTTCGGATCTGATCAGCACGTG
ATGAAAAAGCCTGAACTCACCGCGACGTCTGTCGAGAAGTTTCTGATCGAAAAGTTCGACAGCGTCTCCG
ACCTGATGCAGCTCTCGGAGGGCGAAGAATCTCGTGCTTTCAGCTTCGATGTAGGAGGGCGTGGATATGT
CCTGCGGGTAAATAGCTGCGCCGATGGTTTCTACAAAGATCGTTATGTTTATCGGCACTTTGCATCGGCC
GCGCTCCCGATTCCGGAAGTGCTTGACATTGGGGAATTCAGCGAGAGCCTGACCTATTGCATCTCCCGCC
GTGCACAGGGTGTCACGTTGCAAGACCTGCCTGAAACCGAACTGCCCGCTGTTCTGCAGCCGGTCGCGGA
GGCCATGGATGCGATCGCTGCGGCCGATCTTAGCCAGACGAGCGGGTTCGGCCCATTCGGACCGCAAGGA
ATCGGTCAATACACTACATGGCGTGATTTCATATGCGCGATTGCTGATCCCCATGTGTATCACTGGCAAA
CTGTGATGGACGACACCGTCAGTGCGTCCGTCGCGCAGGCTCTCGATGAGCTGATGCTTTGGGCCGAGGA
CTGCCCCGAAGTCCGGCACCTCGTGCACGCGGATTTCGGCTCCAACAATGTCCTGACGGACAATGGCCGC
ATAACAGCGGTCATTGACTGGAGCGAGGCGATGTTCGGGGATTCCCAATACGAGGTCGCCAACATCTTCT
TCTGGAGGCCGTGGTTGGCTTGTATGGAGCAGCAGACGCGCTACTTCGAGCGGAGGCATCCGGAGCTTGC
AGGATCGCCGCGGCTCCGGGCGTATATGCTCCGCATTGGTCTTGACCAACTCTATCAGAGCTTGGTTGAC
GGCAATTTCGATGATGCAGCTTGGGCGCAGGGTCGATGCGACGCAATCGTCCGATCCGGAGCCGGGACTG
TCGGGCGTACACAAATCGCCCGCAGAAGCGCGGCCGTCTGGACCGATGGCTGTGTAGAAGTACTCGCCGA
TAGTGGAAACCGACGCCCCAGCACTCGTCCGAGGGCAAAGGAATAGCACGTGCTACGAGATTTCGATTCC
ACCGCCGCCTTCTATGAAAGGTTGGGCTTCGGAATCGTTTTCCGGGACGCCGGCTGGATGATCCTCCAGC
GCGGGGATCTCATGCTGGAGTTCTTCGCCCACCCCAACTTGTTTATTGCAGCTTATAATGGTTACAAATA
AAGCAATAGCATCACAAATTTCACAAATAAAGCATTTTTTTCACTGCATTCTAGTTGTGGTTTGTCCAAA
CTCATCAATGTATCTTATCATGTCTGTATACCGTCGACCTCTAGCTAGAGCTTGGCGTAATCATGGTCAT
AGCTGTTTCCTGTGTGAAATTGTTATCCGCTCACAATTCCACACAACATACGAGCCGGAAGCATAAAGTG
TAAAGCCTGGGGTGCCTAATGAGTGAGCTAACTCACATTAATTGCGTTGCGCTCACTGCCCGCTTTCCAG
TCGGGAAACCTGTCGTGCCAGCTGCATTAATGAATCGGCCAACGCGCGGGGAGAGGCGGTTTGCGTATTG
GGCGCTCTTCCGCTTCCTCGCTCACTGACTCGCTGCGCTCGGTCGTTCGGCTGCGGCGAGCGGTATCAGC
TCACTCAAAGGCGGTAATACGGTTATCCACAGAATCAGGGGATAACGCAGGAAAGAACATGTGAGCAAAA
GGCCAGCAAAAGGCCAGGAACCGTAAAAAGGCCGCGTTGCTGGCGTTTTTCCATAGGCTCCGCCCCCCTG
ACGAGCATCACAAAAATCGACGCTCAAGTCAGAGGTGGCGAAACCCGACAGGACTATAAAGATACCAGGC
GTTTCCCCCTGGAAGCTCCCTCGTGCGCTCTCCTGTTCCGACCCTGCCGCTTACCGGATACCTGTCCGCC
TTTCTCCCTTCGGGAAGCGTGGCGCTTTCTCATAGCTCACGCTGTAGGTATCTCAGTTCGGTGTAGGTCG
TTCGCTCCAAGCTGGGCTGTGTGCACGAACCCCCCGTTCAGCCCGACCGCTGCGCCTTATCCGGTAACTA
TCGTCTTGAGTCCAACCCGGTAAGACACGACTTATCGCCACTGGCAGCAGCCACTGGTAACAGGATTAGC
AGAGCGAGGTATGTAGGCGGTGCTACAGAGTTCTTGAAGTGGTGGCCTAACTACGGCTACACTAGAAGAA
CAGTATTTGGTATCTGCGCTCTGCTGAAGCCAGTTACCTTCGGAAAAAGAGTTGGTAGCTCTTGATCCGG
CAAACAAACCACCGCTGGTAGCGGTGGTTTTTTTGTTTGCAAGCAGCAGATTACGCGCAGAAAAAAAGGA
TCTCAAGAAGATCCTTTGATCTTTTCTACGGGGTCTGACGCTCAGTGGAACGAAAACTCACGTTAAGGGA
TTTTGGTCATGAGATTATCAAAAAGGATCTTCACCTAGATCCTTTTAAATTAAAAATGAAGTTTTAAATC
AATCTAAAGTATATATGAGTAAACTTGGTCTGACAGTTACCAATGCTTAATCAGTGAGGCACCTATCTCA
GCGATCTGTCTATTTCGTTCATCCATAGTTGCCTGACTCCCCGTCGTGTAGATAACTACGATACGGGAGG
GCTTACCATCTGGCCCCAGTGCTGCAATGATACCGCGAGACCCACGCTCACCGGCTCCAGATTTATCAGC
AATAAACCAGCCAGCCGGAAGGGCCGAGCGCAGAAGTGGTCCTGCAACTTTATCCGCCTCCATCCAGTCT
ATTAATTGTTGCCGGGAAGCTAGAGTAAGTAGTTCGCCAGTTAATAGTTTGCGCAACGTTGTTGCCATTG
CTACAGGCATCGTGGTGTCACGCTCGTCGTTTGGTATGGCTTCATTCAGCTCCGGTTCCCAACGATCAAG
GCGAGTTACATGATCCCCCATGTTGTGCAAAAAAGCGGTTAGCTCCTTCGGTCCTCCGATCGTTGTCAGA
AGTAAGTTGGCCGCAGTGTTATCACTCATGGTTATGGCAGCACTGCATAATTCTCTTACTGTCATGCCAT
CCGTAAGATGCTTTTCTGTGACTGGTGAGTACTCAACCAAGTCATTCTGAGAATAGTGTATGCGGCGACC
GAGTTGCTCTTGCCCGGCGTCAATACGGGATAATACCGCGCCACATAGCAGAACTTTAAAAGTGCTCATC
ATTGGAAAACGTTCTTCGGGGCGAAAACTCTCAAGGATCTTACCGCTGTTGAGATCCAGTTCGATGTAAC
CCACTCGTGCACCCAACTGATCTTCAGCATCTTTTACTTTCACCAGCGTTTCTGGGTGAGCAAAAACAGG
AAGGCAAAATGCCGCAAAAAAGGGAATAAGGGCGACACGGAAATGTTGAATACTCATACTCTTCCTTTTT
CAATATTATTGAAGCATTTATCAGGGTTATTGTCTCATGAGCGGATACATATTTGAATGTATTTAGAAAA
ATAAACAAATAGGGGTTCCGCGCACATTTCCCCGAAAAGTGCCACCTGACGTC
Features (pLannotate 1.2.2; 24 found; start..end, strand, type, name):
     28..80      -  misc_feature   bom (fragment): basis of mobility region from pBR322
    235..614     +  enhancer       CMV enhancer: human cytomegalovirus immediate early enhancer
    615..818     +  promoter       CMV promoter: human cytomegalovirus (CMV) immediate early promoter
    814..847     +  LTR            5' LTR (truncated) (fragment): truncated 5' long terminal repeat (LTR) from HIV-1
    863..881     +  promoter       T7 promoter: promoter for bacteriophage T7 RNA polymerase
    970..987     +  protein_bind   attB1 (fragment): mutant version of attB; core recombination site for the Gateway® BP reaction BP Clonase™
    996..2645    +  CDS            BRCA1 (fragment): BRCA1_HUMAN - Also known as RNF53. Experimental evidence at protein level: Swiss-Prot protein existence level 1. E3 ubiquitin-protein ligase that specifically mediates the formation of 'Lys-6'-linked polyubiquitin chains and plays a central role in DNA repair by facilitating cellular responses to DNA damage (PubMed:12890688, PubMed:14976165, PubMed:16818604, PubMed:17525340, PubMed:12887909, PubMed:10500182, PubMed:19261748). It is unclear whether it also mediates the formation of other types of polyubiquitin chains (PubMed:12890688). The BRCA1-BARD1 heterodimer coordinates a diverse range of
   2647..2671    -  protein_bind   attB2: mutant version of attB; recombination site for the Gateway® BP reaction BP Clonase™
   2673..2713    +  CDS            V5 tag (fragment): epitope tag from simian virus 5
   2733..2798    +  CDS            3xFLAG: three tandem FLAG® epitope tags, followed by an enterokinase cleavage site
   2848..2959    +  polyA_signal   bGH poly(A) signal: bovine growth hormone polyadenylation signal
   3066..3087    +  promoter       SV40 promoter (fragment): SV40 enhancer and early promoter
   3108..3536    +  rep_origin     f1 ori (sequence partly withheld): f1 bacteriophage origin of replication; arrow indicates direction of (+) strand synthesis
   3550..3879    +  promoter       SV40 promoter: SV40 enhancer and early promoter
   3928..4953    +  CDS            HygR: aminoglycoside phosphotransferase from E. coli; aph(4)-Ia; confers resistance to hygromycin
   4963..5088    +  CDS            ble (fragment): BLE_KLEPN - Experimental evidence at protein level: Swiss-Prot protein existence level 1. Binding protein with a strong affinity to the bleomycin family of antibiotics. Binds to CL990; an antimitotic-antibiotic compound. From Klebsiella pneumoniae.
   5083..5204    +  polyA_signal   SV40 poly(A) signal: SV40 polyadenylation signal
   5277..5293    -  protein_bind   lac operator: The lac repressor binds to the lac operator to inhibit transcription in E. coli. This inhibition can be relieved by adding lactose or isopropyl-β-D-thiogalactopyranoside (IPTG). lac repressor encoded by lacI
   5301..5331    -  promoter       lac promoter: promoter for the E. coli lac operon
   5346..5367    -  protein_bind   CAP binding site: CAP binding activates transcription in the presence of cAMP. E. coli catabolite activator protein
   5380..5472    -  CDS            lacI (fragment): lac repressor; lacI; The lac repressor binds to the lac operator to inhibit transcription in E. coli. This inhibition can be relieved by adding lactose or isopropyl-β-D-thiogalactopyranoside (IPTG).
   5655..6243    -  rep_origin     ori: high-copy-number ColE1/pMB1/pBR322/pUC origin of replication
   6414..7274    -  CDS            AmpR: β-lactamase; bla; confers resistance to ampicillin, carbenicillin, and related antibiotics
   7275..7379    -  promoter       AmpR promoter: bla
