[The description below was written by a language model from this plasmid's Addgene catalogue record and pLannotate feature annotations shown in this document.]
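Description:
pKlab223-pcDNA3-BRCA1(1314-end)-R1699Q-V5-3xFLAG is a mammalian expression plasmid of about 7.4 kb built on a pcDNA3.1-type backbone. It expresses a C-terminal fragment of human BRCA1, running from residue 1314 to the end of the protein and so including the BRCT domain region, with the R1699Q substitution. In E. coli the plasmid replicates from a high-copy ColE1/pUC-type origin and is selected through the β-lactamase (AmpR) gene. An f1 origin is also present. For selection in mammalian cells, an SV40 early promoter drives a hygromycin resistance gene followed by an SV40 polyadenylation signal. The short ble, lacI, lac promoter/operator, bom and HIV-1 LTR-like matches in the annotation appear to be backbone remnants or partial hits rather than working elements.

The expression cassette uses the CMV immediate early enhancer and promoter, with a T7 promoter just downstream of them. The BRCA1 fragment was inserted by Gateway cloning and sits between attB1 and attB2 sites. The reading frame continues through attB2 into a V5 epitope and then a 3xFLAG tag, so both tags are at the C-terminus of the protein. The cassette ends with a bovine growth hormone polyadenylation signal.

The dual tag allows detection and immunoprecipitation of the mutant BRCT-containing fragment after transient transfection or in hygromycin-selected cells. The associated publication examines protein-folding chaperones as predictors of structure-function relationships and cancer risk for BRCA1 variants. This suggests the construct is meant for comparing this missense variant with other forms of BRCA1, although the record itself states only that it expresses the tagged mutant domain.
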