Addgene plasmid #249020: pKlab223-pcDNA3-BRCA1(1314-end)-R1699Q-V5-3xFLAG
Purpose: This plasmid expresses the C-terminally 3x-FLAG tagged BRCT domain that contains the R1699Q mutation
Depositing lab: Georgios Karras. Depositing organization: University of Texas MD Anderson Cancer Center. Publication: Protein-folding chaperones predict structure-function relationships and cancer risk in BRCA1 mutation carriers. Gracia B, Montes P, Gutierrez AM, Arun B, Karras GI. Cell Rep. 2024 Feb 27;43(2):113803. doi: 10.1016/j.celrep.2024.113803. Epub 2024 Feb 17. PubMed 38368609.
Backbone
  Vector backbone: pcDNA3.1
  Vector type: Mammalian Expression
  Selectable markers: Hygromycin
Growth in bacteria
  Bacterial resistance: Ampicillin, 100 μg/mL
  Growth temperature: 37°C
  Growth strain: DH5alpha
  Copy number: High Copy
Gene/Insert
  Gene/Insert name: BRCA1(1314aa-end)
  Species: H. sapiens (human)
  Mutation: R1699Q
  Entrez Gene: BRCA1 (a.k.a. BRCAI, BRCC1, BROVCA1, FANCS, IRIS, PNCA4, PPP1R53, PSCP, RNF53)
  Promoter: CMV Promoter
  Tag / fusion protein: 3x-FLAG-V5 (C terminal on insert)
  Cloning method: Gateway Cloning
Terms and licenses: Academic/Nonprofit Terms; Industry Terms: Not Available to Industry
How to cite: pKlab223-pcDNA3-BRCA1(1314-end)-R1699Q-V5-3xFLAG was a gift from Georgios Karras (Addgene plasmid # 249020 ; http://n2t.net/addgene:249020 ; RRID:Addgene_249020)
